>Addgene plasmid #164708 | pVG50 | addgene full sequence | sequence record 326984 | Addgene NGS Result
AGCGAGGAAGCGGAAGAGCGCCCAATACGCAAACCGCCTCTCCCCGCGCGTTGGCCGATTCATTAATGCA
GCTGGCACGACAGGTTTCCCGACTGGAAAGCGGGCAGTGAGCGCAACGCAATTAATGTGAGTTAGCTCAC
TCATTAGGCACCCCAGGCTTTACACTTTATGCTTCCGGCTCGTATGTTGTGTGGAATTGTGAGCGGATAA
CAATTTCACACAGGAAACAGCTATGACCATGATTACGCCAAGCGCGCAATTAACCCTCACTAAAGGGAAC
AAAAGCTGGAGCTCCACCGCGGTGGCGGCCGCCAGCTGAAGCTTCGTACGCTGCAGGTCGACGGATCCCG
CCACTTCTAAATAAGCGAATTTCTTATGATTTATGATTTTTATTATTAAATAAGTTATAAAAAAAATAAG
TGTATACAAATTTTAAAGTGACTCTTAGGTTTTAAAACGAAAATTCTTATTCTTGAGTAACTCTTTCCTG
TAGGTCAGGTTGCTTTCTCAGGTATAGTATGAGGTCGCTCTTATTGACCACACCTCTACCGGCAGATCCG
CTAGGGATAACAGGGTAATATAGATCAATTCCTCGATCCCTATCAGTGATAGAGAGTCGACAAAGTCGAG
TTTCTCGATCGAGACCACTGCATGCATGTGCTCTGTATGTATATAAAACTCTTGTTTTCTTCTTTTCTCT
AAATATTCTTTCCTTATACATTAGGTCCTTTGTAGCATAAATTACTATACTTCTATAGACACGCAAACAC
AAATACACACACTAAATTACCGGATCAATTCGGTTAATTAACATGTCTAAAGGTGAAGAATTATTCACTG
GTGTTGTCCCAATTTTGGTTGAATTAGATGGTGATGTTAATGGTCACAAATTTTCTGTCTCCGGTGAAGG
TGAAGGTGATGCTACTTACGGTAAATTGACCTTAAAATTGATTTGTACTACTGGTAAATTGCCAGTTCCA
TGGCCAACCTTAGTCACTACTTTAGGTTATGGTTTGCAATGTTTTGCTAGATACCCAGATCATATGAAAC
AACATGACTTTTTCAAGTCTGCCATGCCAGAAGGTTATGTTCAAGAAAGAACTATTTTTTTCAAAGATGA
CGGTAACTACAAGACCAGAGCTGAAGTCAAGTTTGAAGGTGATACCTTAGTTAATAGAATCGAATTAAAA
GGTATTGATTTTAAAGAAGATGGTAACATTTTAGGTCACAAATTGGAATACAACTATAACTCTCACAATG
TTTACATCACTGCTGACAAACAAAAGAATGGTATCAAAGCTAACTTCAAAATTAGACACAACATTGAAGA
TGGTGGTGTTCAATTAGCTGACCATTATCAACAAAATACTCCAATTGGTGATGGTCCAGTCTTGTTACCA
GACAACCATTACTTATCCTATCAATCTGCCTTATCCAAAGATCCAAACGAAAAGAGAGACCACATGGTCT
TGTTAGAATTTGTTACTGCTGCTGGTATTACCCATGGTATTGATGAATTGTACAAAGCATCCAACTTGAA
CATTTCGAGAAAGCTTACCATATCAACCCCATCATGCTCTTTCGAAAATTCAAATAGCACATCCATTCCT
TCGCCCGCTTCCTCATCTCAAAGCCACACTCCAATGAGAAACATGAGCTCACTCTCTGATAACAGCGTTT
TCAGCCGGAATATGGAACAATCATCACCAATCACTCCAAGTATGTACCAATTTGGTCAGCAGCAGTCAAA
CAGTATATGTGGTAGCACCGTTAGTGTGAATAGTCTGGTGAATACAAATAACAAACAAAGGATCTACGAA
CAAATCACGGGTCCTAACAGCAATAACGCAACCAATGATTATATTGATTTGCTAAACCTAAATGAGTCTA
ACAAGGAAAACCAAAATCCCGCAACGGCGCATTACCTCAATGGGGGCCCACCCAAGACAAGCTTCATTAA
CCATGGAATGTTCCCCTCGCCAACTGGGACCATAAATAGCGGTAAATCTAGCAGTGCCTCATCTTTAATT
TCTTTTGGTATGGGCAATACCCAAGTAATATAGGGCGCGCCACTTCTAAATAAGCGAATTTCTTATGATT
TATGATTTTTATTATTAAATAAGTTATAAAAAAAATAAGTGTATACAAATTTTAAAGTGACTCTTAGGTT
TTAAAACGAAAATTCTTATTCTTGAGTAACTCTTTCCTGTAGGTCAGGTTGCTTTCTCAGGTATAGTATG
AGGTCGCTCTTATTGACCACACCTCTACCGGCAGATCCGCTAGGGATAACAGGGTAATATAGATCCCCCG
GGCTGCAGGAATTCGATATCAAGCTTATCGATACCGTCGACCTCGAGGGGGGGCCCGGTACCCAATTCGC
CCTATAGTGAGTCGTATTACGCGCGCTCACTGGCCGTCGTTTTACAACGTCGTGACTGGGAAAACCCTGG
CGTTACCCAACTTAATCGCCTTGCAGCACATCCCCCTTTCGCCAGCTGGCGTAATAGCGAAGAGGCCCGC
ACCGATCGCCCTTCCCAACAGTTGCGCAGCCTGAATGGCGAATGG
[124 nt withheld, positions 2566-2689]
C
[91 nt withheld, positions 2691-2781]
A
[49 nt withheld, positions 2783-2831]
CCTTTGACGTTGGAGTCCACGTTCTTT
[37 nt withheld, positions 2859-2895]
ACCCTATCTCGGTCTATTCTTTTGATTTATAAGGGATTTTGCCGATTTCGGCCTATTGGTTAAAAAATGA
GCTGATTTAACAAAAATTTAACGCGAATTTTAACAAAATATTAACGCTTACAATTTCCTGATGCGGTATT
TTCTCCTTACGCATCTGTGCGGTATTTCACACCGCATAGGGTAATAACTGATATAATTAAATTGAAGCTC
TAATTTGTGAGTTTAGTATACATGCATTTACTTATAATACAGTTTTTTAGTTTTGCTGGCCGCATCTTCT
CAAATATGCTTCCCAGCCTGCTTTTCTGTAACGTTCACCCTCTACCTTAGCATCCCTTCCCTTTGCAAAT
AGTCCTCTTCCAACAATAATAATGTCAGATCCTGTAGAGACCACATCATCCACGGTTCTATACTGTTGAC
CCAATGCGTCTCCCTTGTCATCTAAACCCACACCGGGTGTCATAATCAACCAATCGTAACCTTCATCTCT
TCCACCCATGTCTCTTTGAGCAATAAAGCCGATAACAAAATCTTTGTCGCTCTTCGCAATGTCAACAGTA
CCCTTAGTATATTCTCCAGTAGATAGGGAGCCCTTGCATGACAATTCTGCTAACATCAAAAGGCCTCTAG
GTTCCTTTGTTACTTCTTCTGCCGCCTGCTTCAAACCGCTAACAATACCTGGGCCCACCACACCGTGTGC
ATTCGTAATGTCTGCCCATTCTGCTATTCTGTATACACCCGCAGAGTACTGCAATTTGACTGTATTACCA
ATGTCAGCAAATTTTCTGTCTTCGAAGAGTAAAAAATTGTACTTGGCGGATAATGCCTTTAGCGGCTTAA
CTGTGCCCTCCATGGAAAAATCAGTCAAGATATCCACATGTGTTTTTAGTAAACAAATTTTGGGACCTAA
TGCTTCAACTAACTCCAGTAATTCCTTGGTGGTACGAACATCCAATGAAGCACACAAGTTTGTTTGCTTT
TCGTGCATGATATTAAATAGCTTGGCAGCAACAGGACTAGGATGAGTAGCAGCACGTTCCTTATATGTAG
CTTTCGACATGATTTATCTTCGTTTCCTGCAGGTTTTTGTTCTGTGCAGTTGGGTTAAGAATACTGGGCA
ATTTCATGTTTCTTCAACACTACATATGCGTATATATACCAATCTAAGTCTGTGCTCCTTCCTTCGTTCT
TCCTTCTGTTCGGAGATTACCGAATCAAAAAAATTTCAAGGAAACCGAAATCAAAAAAAAGAATAAAAAA
AAAATGATGAATTGAAAAGGTGGTATGGTGCACTCTCAGTACAATCTGCTCTGATGCCGCATAGTTAAGC
CAGCCCCGACACCCGCCAACACCCGCTGACGCGCCCTGACGGGCTTGTCTGCTCCCGGCATCCGCTTACA
GACAAGCTGTGACCGTCTCCGGGAGCTGCATGTGTCAGAGGTTTTCACCGTCATCACCGAAACGCGCGAG
ACGAAAGGGCCTCGTGATACGCCTATTTTTATAGGTTAATGTCATGATAATAATGGTTTCTTAGACGTCA
GGTGGCACTTTTCGGGGAAATGTGCGCGGAACCCCTATTTGTTTATTTTTCTAAATACATTCAAATATGT
ATCCGCTCATGAGACAATAACCCTGATAAATGCTTCAATAATATTGAAAAAGGAAGAGTATGAGTATTCA
ACATTTCCGTGTCGCCCTTATTCCCTTTTTTGCGGCATTTTGCCTTCCTGTTTTTGCTCACCCAGAAACG
CTGGTGAAAGTAAAAGATGCTGAAGATCAGTTGGGTGCACGAGTGGGTTACATCGAACTGGATCTCAACA
GCGGTAAGATCCTTGAGAGTTTTCGCCCCGAAGAACGTTTTCCAATGATGAGCACTTTTAAAGTTCTGCT
ATGTGGCGCGGTATTATCCCGTATTGACGCCGGGCAAGAGCAACTCGGTCGCCGCATACACTATTCTCAG
AATGACTTGGTTGAGTACTCACCAGTCACAGAAAAGCATCTTACGGATGGCATGACAGTAAGAGAATTAT
GCAGTGCTGCCATAACCATGAGTGATAACACTGCGGCCAACTTACTTCTGACAACGATCGGAGGACCGAA
GGAGCTAACCGCTTTTTTGCACAACATGGGGGATCATGTAACTCGCCTTGATCGTTGGGAACCGGAGCTG
AATGAAGCCATACCAAACGACGAGCGTGACACCACGATGCCTGTAGCAATGGCAACAACGTTGCGCAAAC
TATTAACTGGCGAACTACTTACTCTAGCTTCCCGGCAACAATTAATAGACTGGATGGAGGCGGATAAAGT
TGCAGGACCACTTCTGCGCTCGGCCCTTCCGGCTGGCTGGTTTATTGCTGATAAATCTGGAGCCGGTGAG
CGTGGGTCTCGCGGTATCATTGCAGCACTGGGGCCAGATGGTAAGCCCTCCCGTATCGTAGTTATCTACA
CGACGGGGAGTCAGGCAACTATGGATGAACGAAATAGACAGATCGCTGAGATAGGTGCCTCACTGATTAA
GCATTGGTAACTGTCAGACCAAGTTTACTCATATATACTTTAGATTGATTTAAAACTTCATTTTTAATTT
AAAAGGATCTAGGTGAAGATCCTTTTTGATAATCTCATGACCAAAATCCCTTAACGTGAGTTTTCGTTCC
ACTGAGCGTCAGACCCCGTAGAAAAGATCAAAGGATCTTCTTGAGATCCTTTTTTTCTGCGCGTAATCTG
CTGCTTGCAAACAAAAAAACCACCGCTACCAGCGGTGGTTTGTTTGCCGGATCAAGAGCTACCAACTCTT
TTTCCGAAGGTAACTGGCTTCAGCAGAGCGCAGATACCAAATACTGTTCTTCTAGTGTAGCCGTAGTTAG
GCCACCACTTCAAGAACTCTGTAGCACCGCCTACATACCTCGCTCTGCTAATCCTGTTACCAGTGGCTGC
TGCCAGTGGCGATAAGTCGTGTCTTACCGGGTTGGACTCAAGACGATAGTTACCGGATAAGGCGCAGCGG
TCGGGCTGAACGGGGGGTTCGTGCACACAGCCCAGCTTGGAGCGAACGACCTACACCGAACTGAGATACC
TACAGCGTGAGCTATGAGAAAGCGCCACGCTTCCCGAAGGGAGAAAGGCGGACAGGTATCCGGTAAGCGG
CAGGGTCGGAACAGGAGAGCGCACGAGGGAGCTTCCAGGGGGAAACGCCTGGTATCTTTATAGTCCTGTC
GGGTTTCGCCACCTCTGACTTGAGCGTCGATTTTTGTGATGCTCGTCAGGGGGGCGGAGCCTATGGAAAA
ACGCCAGCAACGCGGCCTTTTTACGGTTCCTGGCCTTTTGCTGGCCTTTTGCTCACATGTTCTTTCCTGC
GTTATCCCCTGATTCTGTGGATAACCGTATTACCGCCTTTGAGTGAGCTGATACCGCTCGCCGCAGCCGA
ACGACCGAGCGCAGCGAGTCAGTG
Features (pLannotate 1.2.2; 23 found; start..end, strand, type, name):
     18..110     +  CDS            lacI (fragment): lac repressor; lacI; The lac repressor binds to the lac operator to inhibit transcription in E. coli. This inhibition can be relieved by adding lactose or isopropyl-β-D-thiogalactopyranoside (IPTG).
    123..144     +  protein_bind   CAP binding site: CAP binding activates transcription in the presence of cAMP. E. coli catabolite activator protein
    159..189     +  promoter       lac promoter: promoter for the E. coli lac operon
    197..213     +  protein_bind   lac operator: The lac repressor binds to the lac operator to inhibit transcription in E. coli. This inhibition can be relieved by adding lactose or isopropyl-β-D-thiogalactopyranoside (IPTG). lac repressor encoded by lacI
    258..276     +  promoter       T3 promoter: promoter for bacteriophage T3 RNA polymerase
    289..312     +  misc_feature   MCS (fragment): pBluescript multiple cloning site
    365..552     +  terminator     ADH1 terminator: S. cerevisiae ADH1; transcription terminator for the S. cerevisiae alcohol dehydrogenase 1 (ADH1) gene
    596..615     +  promoter       PLtetO-1 promoter (fragment): modified phage lambda PL promoter with tet operator sites (Lutz and Bujard, 1997)
    813..1526    +  CDS            YPet: yellow fluorescent protein optimized for FRET with CyPet (Nguyen and Daugherty, 2005)
   1527..2060    +  CDS            CLN2 (fragment): CG12_YEAST - Experimental evidence at protein level: Swiss-Prot protein existence level 1. Essential for the control of the cell cycle at the G1/S (start) transition. Interacts with the CDC28 protein kinase to form MPF. From Saccharomyces cerevisiae (strain ATCC 204508 / S288c) (Baker's yeast).
   2084..2271    +  terminator     ADH1 terminator: S. cerevisiae ADH1; transcription terminator for the S. cerevisiae alcohol dehydrogenase 1 (ADH1) gene
   2302..2372    +  misc_feature   MCS (fragment): pBluescript multiple cloning site
   2381..2399    -  promoter       T7 promoter: promoter for bacteriophage T7 RNA polymerase
   2407..2562    +  CDS            lacZα (fragment): LacZα fragment of β-galactosidase; lacZ fragment
   2566..2994    +  rep_origin     f1 ori (sequence partly withheld): f1 bacteriophage origin of replication; arrow indicates direction of (+) strand synthesis
   3022..3073    -  misc_feature   bom (fragment): basis of mobility region from pBR322
   3152..3955    -  CDS            URA3: orotidine-5'-phosphate decarboxylase, required for uracil biosynthesis; S. cerevisiae URA3; yeast auxotrophic marker, counterselectable with 5-fluoroorotic acid (5-FOA)
   3956..4171    -  promoter       URA3 promoter: S. cerevisiae URA3
   4179..4228    -  misc_feature   bom (fragment): basis of mobility region from pBR322
   4330..4365    -  CDS            rop (fragment): Rop protein, which maintains plasmids at low copy number; rop
   4460..4564    +  promoter       AmpR promoter: bla
   4565..5425    +  CDS            AmpR: β-lactamase; bla; confers resistance to ampicillin, carbenicillin, and related antibiotics
   5596..6184    +  rep_origin     ori: high-copy-number ColE1/pMB1/pBR322/pUC origin of replication
