[The description below was written by a language model from this plasmid's Addgene catalogue record and pLannotate feature annotations shown in this document.]
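Description:
pVG50 is a yeast expression reporter plasmid built on pRS406, an integrating-type shuttle backbone. Consistent with that, the feature table shows no yeast replication origin or centromere, so stable maintenance in Saccharomyces cerevisiae would depend on chromosomal integration. Yeast selection relies on the URA3 marker with its native promoter, which complements uracil auxotrophy and can be counterselected with 5-FOA. In E. coli the plasmid is propagated at high copy from a ColE1/pUC-type origin under ampicillin selection (AmpR, β-lactamase). The backbone also retains an f1 origin, lac promoter/operator and lacZα remnants, and T3 and T7 promoters flanking the pBluescript-derived cloning site.

The insert, cloned between BamHI and PacI, is arranged as ADH1 terminator – tetO promoter – yEVenus – CLN2 PEST – ADH1 terminator. The tetO promoter, a tet operator-containing promoter, drives yEVenus, a yeast codon-optimized yellow variant of yEGFP. The automated annotation labels this reading frame as the related protein YPet and detects only a short tet-operator match in the promoter region. The reporter is fused in frame to a C-terminal fragment of the G1 cyclin Cln2 carrying its PEST degradation signal. This shortens the fluorescent protein's half-life so that fluorescence tracks changes in promoter activity more closely. The downstream ADH1 terminator ends the reporter transcript. The upstream copy presumably insulates the promoter from read-through transcription originating in flanking sequence.

The plasmid carries no tet-responsive transcription factor, so the regulator must be supplied separately. The associated work concerns quantitative characterization of inducible promoters in budding yeast, and this construct serves as the tetO-promoter reporter.
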