Addgene plasmid #164708: pVG50
Purpose: yEVenus under the control of tetOpr with ADH1t upstream of the reporter
Depositing lab: Sahand Jamal Rahi. Depositing organization: Swiss Federal Institute of Technology (EPFL). Publication: Multidimensional characterization of inducible promoters and a highly light-sensitive LOV-transcription factor. Gligorovski V, Sadeghi A, Rahi SJ. Nat Commun. 2023 Jun 27;14(1):3810. doi: 10.1038/s41467-023-38959-8. PubMed 37369667.
Backbone
  Vector backbone: pRS406
  Vector type: Yeast Expression
  Selectable markers: URA3
Growth in bacteria
  Bacterial resistance: Ampicillin, 100 μg/mL
  Growth temperature: 37°C
  Growth strain: DH5alpha
  Copy number: High Copy
Gene/Insert
  Gene/Insert name: ADH1t - tetOpr - yEVenus - CLN2 PEST - ADH1t
  Species: S. cerevisiae (budding yeast)
  Cloning method: Restriction Enzyme; 5′ cloning site BamHI (unknown if destroyed); 3′ cloning site PacI (unknown if destroyed)
Resource information
  A portion of this plasmid was derived from a plasmid made by: tetOpr was clonned from pCH001 which was a gift from Attila Becskei
Terms and licenses: Academic/Nonprofit Terms; Industry Terms: Not Available to Industry
Depositor comments: yEVenus is a codon-optimized yEGFP variant with F46L, S65G, V68L, S72A, M153T, V163A, S175G, and T203Y mutations. Please visit https://www.biorxiv.org/content/10.1101/2020.08.16.253310v2 for bioRxiv preprint.
How to cite: pVG50 was a gift from Sahand Jamal Rahi (Addgene plasmid # 164708 ; http://n2t.net/addgene:164708 ; RRID:Addgene_164708)
